>Addgene plasmid #105921 | pAAV-CBh-mKate2-IRES-MCS (WT-WT) | depositor full sequence | sequence record 200621 | pAAV-CBh-mKate2-IRES-MCS (WT-WT) sequence 5897 bps
GCGCCCAATACGCAAACCGCCTCTCCCCGCGCGTTGGCCGATTCATTAATGCAGCTGGCACGACAGGTTT
CCCGACTGGAAAGCGGGCAGTGAGCGCAACGCAATTAATGTGAGTTAGCTCACTCATTAGGCACCCCAGG
CTTTACACTTTATGCTTCCGGCTCGTATGTTGTGTGGAATTGTGAGCGGATAACAATTTCACACAGGAAA
CAGCTATGACCATGATTACGCCAAGCTTGCATGCCCTGCAGGCAGCTGCGCGCTCGCTCGCTCACTGAGG
CCGCCCGGGCAAAGCCCGGGCGTCGGGCGACCTTTGGTCGCCCGGCCTCAGTGAGCGAGCGAGCGCGCAG
AGAGGGAGTGGCCAACTCCATCACTAGGGGTTCCTGCGGCCGCAGCCGTGTTTTAGAGCTAGAAATAGCA
AGTTAAAATAAGGCTAGTCCGTAGCGCGTGCGCCAATTCTGCAGACAAATTCTAGAGGTACCCGTTACAT
AACTTACGGTAAATGGCCCGCCTGGCTGACCGCCCAACGACCCCCGCCCATTGACGTCAATAATGACGTA
TGTTCCCATAGTAACGCCAATAGGGACTTTCCATTGACGTCAATGGGTGGAGTATTTACGGTAAACTGCC
CACTTGGCAGTACATCAAGTGTATCATATGCCAAGTACGCCCCCTATTGACGTCAATGACGGTAAATGGC
CCGCCTGGCATTATGCCCAGTACATGACCTTATGGGACTTTCCTACTTGGCAGTACATCTACGTATTAGT
CATCGCTATTACCATGGTCGAGGTGAGCCCCACGTTCTGCTTCACTCTCCCCATCTCCCCCCCCTCCCCA
CCCCCAATTTTGTATTTATTTATTTTTTAATTATTTTGTGCAGCGATGGGGGCGGGGGGGGGGGGGGGGC
GCGCGCCAGGCGGGGCGGGGCGGGGCGAGGGGCGGGGCGGGGCGAGGCGGAGAGGTGCGGCGGCAGCCAA
TCAGAGCGGCGCGCTCCGAAAGTTTCCTTTTATGGCGAGGCGGCGGCGGCGGCGGCCCTATAAAAAGCGA
AGCGCGCGGCGGGCGGGAGTCGCTGCGACGCTGCCTTCGCCCCGTGCCCCGCTCCGCCGCCGCCTCGCGC
CGCCCGCCCCGGCTCTGACTGACCGCGTTACTCCCACAGGTGAGCGGGCGGGACGGCCCTTCTCCTCCGG
GCTGTAATTAGCTGAGCAAGAGGTAAGGGTTTAAGGGATGGTTGGTTGGTGGGGTATTAATGTTTAATTA
CCTGGAGCACCTGCCTGAAATCACTTTTTTTCAGGTTGGACCGGTGCCGTTTAAACAACAATTGGAAGAG
CTCGTCGACCCATGGTGAGCGAGCTGATTAAGGAGAACATGCACATGAAGCTGTACATGGAGGGCACCGT
GAACAACCACCACTTCAAGTGCACATCCGAGGGCGAAGGCAAGCCCTACGAGGGCACCCAGACCATGAGA
ATCAAGGCGGTCGAGGGCGGCCCTCTCCCCTTCGCCTTCGACATCCTGGCTACCAGCTTCATGTACGGCA
GCAAAACCTTCATCAACCACACCCAGGGCATCCCCGACTTCTTTAAGCAGTCCTTCCCCGAGGGCTTCAC
ATGGGAGAGAGTCACCACATACGAAGACGGGGGCGTGCTGACCGCTACCCAGGACACCAGCCTCCAGGAC
GGCTGCCTCATCTACAACGTCAAGATCAGAGGGGTGAACTTCCCATCCAACGGCCCTGTGATGCAGAAGA
AAACACTCGGCTGGGAGGCCAGCACCGAGACCCTGTACCCCGCTGACGGCGGCCTGGAAGGCAGAGCCGA
CATGGCCCTGAAGCTCGTGGGCGGGGGCCACCTGATCTGCAACTTGAAGACCACATACAGATCCAAGAAA
CCCGCTAAGAACCTCAAGATGCCCGGCGTCTACTATGTGGACAGAAGACTGGAAAGAATCAAGGAGGCCG
ACAAAGAGACCTACGTCGAGCAGCACGAGGTGGCTGTGGCCAGATACTGCGACCTCCCTAGCAAACTGGG
GCACAGATGAGAATTCGATTACGGCGGCCCCCCCCCTAACGTTACTGGCCGAAGCCGCTTGGAATAAGGC
CGGTGTGCGTTTGTCTATATGTTATTTTCCACCATATTGCCGTCTTTTGGCAATGTGAGGGCCCGGAAAC
CTGGCCCTGTCTTCTTGACGAGCATTCCTAGGGGTCTTTCCCCTCTCGCCAAAGGAATGCAAGGTCTGTT
GAATGTCGTGAAGGAAGCAGTTCCTCTGGAAGCTTCTTGAAGACAAACAACGTCTGTAGCGACCCTTTGC
AGGCAGCGGAACCCCCCACCTGGCGACAGGTGCCTCTGCGGCCAAAAGCCACGTGTATAAGATACACCTG
CAAAGGCGGCACAACCCCAGTGCCACGTTGTGAGTTGGATAGTTGTGGAAAGAGTCAAATGGCTCTCCTC
AAGCGTATTCAACAAGGGGCTGAAGGATGCCCAGAAGGTACCCCATTGTATGGGATCTGATCTGGGGCCT
CGGTGCACATGCTTTACATGTGTTTAGTCGAGGTTAAAAAAACGTCTAGGCCCCCCGAACCACGGGGACG
TGGTTTTCCTTTGAAAAACACGATGATAATATGGCCACAACCATGCTGGCCGGCCTACTTAATTAACCAC
TAGTTCTGGATCCTTAAAACTCGAGGCCTATAACGCGTATAGCTAGCTTTGCGATCGCAAAGGCGCGCCA
GCTTATCGATAATCAACCTCTGGATTACAAAATTTGTGAAAGATTGACTGGTATTCTTAACTATGTTGCT
CCTTTTACGCTATGTGGATACGCTGCTTTAATGCCTTTGTATCATGCTATTGCTTCCCGTATGGCTTTCA
TTTTCTCCTCCTTGTATAAATCCTGGTTGCTGTCTCTTTATGAGGAGTTGTGGCCCGTTGTCAGGCAACG
TGGCGTGGTGTGCACTGTGTTTGCTGACGCAACCCCCACTGGTTGGGGCATTGCCACCACCTGTCAGCTC
CTTTCCGGGACTTTCGCTTTCCCCCTCCCTATTGCCACGGCGGAACTCATCGCCGCCTGCCTTGCCCGCT
GCTGGACAGGGGCTCGGCTGTTGGGCACTGACAATTCCGTGGTGTTGTCGGGGAAATCATCGTCCTTTCC
TTGGCTGCTCGCCTATGTTGCCACCTGGATTCTGCGCGGGACGTCCTTCTGCTACGTCCCTTCGGCCCTC
AATCCAGCGGACCTTCCTTCCCGCGGCCTGCTGCCGGCTCTGCGGCCTCTTCCGCGTCTTCGCCTTCGCC
CTCAGACGAGTCGGATCTCCCTTTGGGCCGCCTCCCCGCATCGATACCGAGCGCTGGAGAGATCTTAAGA
TACATTGATGAGTTTGGACAAACCACAACTAGAATGCAGTGAAAAAAATGCTTTATTTGTGAAATTTGTG
ATGCTATTGCTTTATTTGTAACCATTATAAGCTGCAATAAACAAGTTCTGATTTTGTAGTTAACACGTGC
GACCGAGCGGCCGCAGGAACCCCTAGTGATGGAGTTGGCCACTCCCTCTCTGCGCGCTCGCTCGCTCACT
GAGGCCGGGCGACCAAAGGTCGCCCGACGCCCGGGCTTTGCCCGGGCGGCCTCAGTGAGCGAGCGAGCGC
GCAGCTGCCTGCAGGGGCGCCTGATGCGGTATTTTCTCCTTACGCATCTGTGCGGTATTTCACACCGCAT
ATGGTGCACTCTCAGTACAATCTGCTCTGATGCCGCATAGTTAAGCCAGCCCCGACACCCGCCAACACCC
GCTGACGCGCCCTGACGGGCTTGTCTGCTCCCGGCATCCGCTTACAGACAAGCTGTGACCGTCTCCGGGA
GCTGCATGTGTCAGAGGTTTTCACCGTCATCACCGAAACGCGCGAGACGAAAGGGCCTCGTGATACGCCT
ATTTTTATAGGTTAATGTCATGATAATAATGGTTTCTTAGACGTCAGGTGGCACTTTTCGGGGAAATGTG
CGCGGAACCCCTATTTGTTTATTTTTCTAAATACATTCAAATATGTATCCGCTCATGAGACAATAACCCT
GATAAATGCTTCAATAATATTGAAAAAGGAAGAGTATGAGTATTCAACATTTCCGTGTCGCCCTTATTCC
CTTTTTTGCGGCATTTTGCCTTCCTGTTTTTGCTCACCCAGAAACGCTGGTGAAAGTAAAAGATGCTGAA
GATCAGTTGGGTGCACGAGTGGGTTACATCGAACTGGATCTCAACAGCGGTAAGATCCTTGAGAGTTTTC
GCCCCGAAGAACGTTTTCCAATGATGAGCACTTTTAAAGTTCTGCTATGTGGCGCGGTATTATCCCGTAT
TGACGCCGGGCAAGAGCAACTCGGTCGCCGCATACACTATTCTCAGAATGACTTGGTTGAGTACTCACCA
GTCACAGAAAAGCATCTTACGGATGGCATGACAGTAAGAGAATTATGCAGTGCTGCCATAACCATGAGTG
ATAACACTGCGGCCAACTTACTTCTGACAACGATCGGAGGACCGAAGGAGCTAACCGCTTTTTTGCACAA
CATGGGGGATCATGTAACTCGCCTTGATCGTTGGGAACCGGAGCTGAATGAAGCCATACCAAACGACGAG
CGTGACACCACGATGCCTGTAGCAATGGCAACAACGTTGCGCAAACTATTAACTGGCGAACTACTTACTC
TAGCTTCCCGGCAACAATTAATAGACTGGATGGAGGCGGATAAAGTTGCAGGACCACTTCTGCGCTCGGC
CCTTCCGGCTGGCTGGTTTATTGCTGATAAATCTGGAGCCGGTGAGCGTGGGTCTCGCGGTATCATTGCA
GCACTGGGGCCAGATGGTAAGCCCTCCCGTATCGTAGTTATCTACACGACGGGGAGTCAGGCAACTATGG
ATGAACGAAATAGACAGATCGCTGAGATAGGTGCCTCACTGATTAAGCATTGGTAACTGTCAGACCAAGT
TTACTCATATATACTTTAGATTGATTTAAAACTTCATTTTTAATTTAAAAGGATCTAGGTGAAGATCCTT
TTTGATAATCTCATGACCAAAATCCCTTAACGTGAGTTTTCGTTCCACTGAGCGTCAGACCCCGTAGAAA
AGATCAAAGGATCTTCTTGAGATCCTTTTTTTCTGCGCGTAATCTGCTGCTTGCAAACAAAAAAACCACC
GCTACCAGCGGTGGTTTGTTTGCCGGATCAAGAGCTACCAACTCTTTTTCCGAAGGTAACTGGCTTCAGC
AGAGCGCAGATACCAAATACTGTTCTTCTAGTGTAGCCGTAGTTAGGCCACCACTTCAAGAACTCTGTAG
CACCGCCTACATACCTCGCTCTGCTAATCCTGTTACCAGTGGCTGCTGCCAGTGGCGATAAGTCGTGTCT
TACCGGGTTGGACTCAAGACGATAGTTACCGGATAAGGCGCAGCGGTCGGGCTGAACGGGGGGTTCGTGC
ACACAGCCCAGCTTGGAGCGAACGACCTACACCGAACTGAGATACCTACAGCGTGAGCTATGAGAAAGCG
CCACGCTTCCCGAAGGGAGAAAGGCGGACAGGTATCCGGTAAGCGGCAGGGTCGGAACAGGAGAGCGCAC
GAGGGAGCTTCCAGGGGGAAACGCCTGGTATCTTTATAGTCCTGTCGGGTTTCGCCACCTCTGACTTGAG
CGTCGATTTTTGTGATGCTCGTCAGGGGGGCGGAGCCTATGGAAAAACGCCAGCAACGCGGCCTTTTTAC
GGTTCCTGGCCTTTTGCTGGCCTTTTGCTCACATGTTCTTTCCTGCGTTATCCCCTGATTCTGTGGATAA
CCGTATTACCGCCTTTGAGTGAGCTGATACCGCTCGCCGCAGCCGAACGACCGAGCGCAGCGAGTCAGTG
AGCGAGGAAGCGGAAGA
Features (pLannotate 1.2.2; 19 found; start..end, strand, type, name):
      1..93      +  CDS            lacI (fragment): lac repressor; lacI; The lac repressor binds to the lac operator to inhibit transcription in E. coli. This inhibition can be relieved by adding lactose or isopropyl-β-D-thiogalactopyranoside (IPTG).
    106..127     +  protein_bind   CAP binding site: CAP binding activates transcription in the presence of cAMP. E. coli catabolite activator protein
    142..172     +  promoter       lac promoter: promoter for the E. coli lac operon
    180..196     +  protein_bind   lac operator: The lac repressor binds to the lac operator to inhibit transcription in E. coli. This inhibition can be relieved by adding lactose or isopropyl-β-D-thiogalactopyranoside (IPTG). lac repressor encoded by lacI
    245..385     -  repeat_region  AAV2 ITR: inverted terminal repeat of adeno-associated virus serotype 2 inverted
    400..442     +  misc_RNA       gRNA scaffold (fragment): guide RNA scaffold for the Streptococcus pyogenes CRISPR/Cas9 system
    483..786     +  enhancer       CMV enhancer: human cytomegalovirus immediate early enhancer
    788..1065    +  promoter       chicken β-actin promoter: No description available
   1066..1294    +  intron         hybrid intron: hybrid between chicken β-actin (CBA) and minute virus of mice (MMV) introns (Gray et al., 2011)
   1342..2037    +  CDS            mKate2: mKate2 is a basic (constitutively fluorescent) red fluorescent protein published in 2009, derived from Entacmaea quadricolor. It is reported to be a rapidly-maturing monomer with moderate acid sensitivity.
   2157..2619    +  misc_feature   IRES: internal ribosome entry site (IRES) of the encephalomyocarditis virus (EMCV)
   2741..3329    +  misc_feature   WPRE: woodchuck hepatitis virus posttranscriptional regulatory element
   3356..3477    -  polyA_signal   SV40 poly(A) signal: SV40 polyadenylation signal
   3515..3655    +  repeat_region  AAV2 ITR: inverted terminal repeat of adeno-associated virus serotype 2 inverted
   3660..3759    -  misc_feature   bom (fragment): basis of mobility region from pBR322
   3861..3896    -  CDS            rop (fragment): Rop protein, which maintains plasmids at low copy number; rop
   3991..4095    +  promoter       AmpR promoter: bla
   4096..4956    +  CDS            AmpR: β-lactamase; bla; confers resistance to ampicillin, carbenicillin, and related antibiotics
   5127..5715    +  rep_origin     ori: high-copy-number ColE1/pMB1/pBR322/pUC origin of replication
