>Addgene plasmid #105921 | pAAV-CBh-mKate2-IRES-MCS (WT-WT) | addgene full sequence | sequence record 443051 | d14763248
TTGAGATCCTTTTTTTCTGCGCGTAATCTGCTGCTTGCAAACAAAAAAACCACCGCTACCAGCGGTGGTT
TGTTTGCCGGATCAAGAGCTACCAACTCTTTTTCCGAAGGTAACTGGCTTCAGCAGAGCGCAGATACCAA
ATACTGTTCTTCTAGTGTAGCCGTAGTTAGGCCACCACTTCAAGAACTCTGTAGCACCGCCTACATACCT
CGCTCTGCTAATCCTGTTACCAGTGGCTGCTGCCAGTGGCGATAAGTCGTGTCTTACCGGGTTGGACTCA
AGACGATAGTTACCGGATAAGGCGCAGCGGTCGGGCTGAACGGGGGGTTCGTGCACACAGCCCAGCTTGG
AGCGAACGACCTACACCGAACTGAGATACCTACAGCGTGAGCTATGAGAAAGCGCCACGCTTCCCGAAGG
GAGAAAGGCGGACAGGTATCCGGTAAGCGGCAGGGTCGGAACAGGAGAGCGCACGAGGGAGCTTCCAGGG
GGAAACGCCTGGTATCTTTATAGTCCTGTCGGGTTTCGCCACCTCTGACTTGAGCGTCGATTTTTGTGAT
GCTCGTCAGGGGGGCGGAGCCTATGGAAAAACGCCAGCAACGCGGCCTTTTTACGGTTCCTGGCCTTTTG
CTGGCCTTTTGCTCACATGTTCTTTCCTGCGTTATCCCCTGATTCTGTGGATAACCGTATTACCGCCTTT
GAGTGAGCTGATACCGCTCGCCGCAGCCGAACGACCGAGCGCAGCGAGTCAGTGAGCGAGGAAGCGGAAG
AGCGCCCAATACGCAAACCGCCTCTCCCCGCGCGTTGGCCGATTCATTAATGCAGCTGGCACGACAGGTT
TCCCGACTGGAAAGCGGGCAGTGAGCGCAACGCAATTAATGTGAGTTAGCTCACTCATTAGGCACCCCAG
GCTTTACACTTTATGCTTCCGGCTCGTATGTTGTGTGGAATTGTGAGCGGATAACAATTTCACACAGGAA
ACAGCTATGACCATGATTACGCCAAGCTTGCATGCCCTGCAGGCAGCTGCGCGCTCGCTCGCTCACTGAG
GCCGCCCGGGCAAAGCCCGGGCGTCGGGCGACCTTTGGTCGCCCGGCCTCAGTGAGCGAGCGAGCGCGCA
GAGAGGGAGTGGCCAACTCCATCACTAGGGGTTCCTGCGGCCGCAGCCGTGTTTTAGAGCTAGAAATAGC
AAGTTAAAATAAGGCTAGTCCGTAGCGCGTGCGCCAATTCTGCAGACAAATTCTAGAGGTACCCGTTACA
TAACTTACGGTAAATGGCCCGCCTGGCTGACCGCCCAACGACCCCCGCCCATTGACGTCAATAATGACGT
ATGTTCCCATAGTAACGCCAATAGGGACTTTCCATTGACGTCAATGGGTGGAGTATTTACGGTAAACTGC
CCACTTGGCAGTACATCAAGTGTATCATATGCCAAGTACGCCCCCTATTGACGTCAATGACGGTAAATGG
CCCGCCTGGCATTATGCCCAGTACATGACCTTATGGGACTTTCCTACTTGGCAGTACATCTACGTATTAG
TCATCGCTATTACCATGGTCGAGGTGAGCCCCACGTTCTGCTTCACTCTCCCCATCTCCCCCCCCCTCCC
CACCCCCAATTTTGTATTTATTTATTTTTTAATTATTTTGTGCAGCGATGGGGGCGGGGGGGGGGGGGGG
GCGCGCGCCAGGCGGGGCGGGGCGGGGCGAGGGGCGGGGCGGGGCGAGGCGGAGAGGTGCGGCGGCAGCC
AATCAGAGCGGCGCGCTCCGAAAGTTTCCTTTTATGGCGAGGCGGCGGCGGCGGCGGCCCTATAAAAAGC
GAAGCGCGCGGCGGGCGGGAGTCGCTGCGACGCTGCCTTCGCCCCGTGCCCCGCTCCGCCGCCGCCTCGC
GCCGCCCGCCCCGGCTCTGACTGACCGCGTTACTCCCACAGGTGAGCGGGCGGGACGGCCCTTCTCCTCC
GGGCTGTAATTAGCTGAGCAAGAGGTAAGGGTTTAAGGGATGGTTGGTTGGTGGGGTATTAATGTTTAAT
TACCTGGAGCACCTGCCTGAAATCACTTTTTTTCAGGTTGGACCGGTGCCGTTTAAACAACAATTGGAAG
AGCTCGTCGACCCATGGTGTCCGAGCTGATCAAGGAGAACATGCACATGAAGCTGTACATGGAGGGCACC
GTGAACAATCACCACTTCAAGTGCACATCTGAGGGCGAGGGCAAGCCCTATGAGGGCACCCAGACAATGA
GGATCAAGGCAGTGGAGGGAGGACCACTGCCTTTCGCCTTTGACATCCTGGCCACCAGCTTCATGTACGG
CTCCAAGACCTTTATCAACCACACACAGGGCATCCCCGACTTCTTTAAGCAGAGCTTCCCTGAGGGCTTT
ACCTGGGAGCGCGTGACCACATACGAGGATGGCGGCGTGCTGACCGCCACACAGGACACATCCCTGCAGG
ATGGCTGTCTGATCTATAATGTGAAGATCAGGGGCGTGAACTTTCCATCTAATGGCCCCGTGATGCAGAA
GAAGACCCTGGGATGGGAGGCAAGCACCGAGACACTGTACCCAGCAGACGGAGGCCTGGAGGGAAGGGCC
GATATGGCCCTGAAGCTGGTGGGAGGAGGACACCTGATCTGCAACCTGAAGACCACATATAGATCTAAGA
AGCCTGCCAAGAATCTGAAGATGCCAGGCGTGTACTATGTGGACAGGAGACTGGAGCGGATCAAGGAGGC
CGATAAGGAGACATACGTGGAGCAGCACGAGGTGGCAGTGGCACGGTATTGTGATCTGCCCTCCAAGCTG
GGCCACCGCTGAGAATTCGATTACGGCGGCCCCCCCCCTAACGTTACTGGCCGAAGCCGCTTGGAATAAG
GCCGGTGTGCGTTTGTCTATATGTTATTTTCCACCATATTGCCGTCTTTTGGCAATGTGAGGGCCCGGAA
ACCTGGCCCTGTCTTCTTGACGAGCATTCCTAGGGGTCTTTCCCCTCTCGCCAAAGGAATGCAAGGTCTG
TTGAATGTCGTGAAGGAAGCAGTTCCTCTGGAAGCTTCTTGAAGACAAACAACGTCTGTAGCGACCCTTT
GCAGGCAGCGGAACCCCCCACCTGGCGACAGGTGCCTCTGCGGCCAAAAGCCACGTGTATAAGATACACC
TGCAAAGGCGGCACAACCCCAGTGCCACGTTGTGAGTTGGATAGTTGTGGAAAGAGTCAAATGGCTCTCC
TCAAGCGTATTCAACAAGGGGCTGAAGGATGCCCAGAAGGTACCCCATTGTATGGGATCTGATCTGGGGC
CTCGGTGCACATGCTTTACATGTGTTTAGTCGAGGTTAAAAAAACGTCTAGGCCCCCCGAACCACGGGGA
CGTGGTTTTCCTTTGAAAAACACGATGATAATATGGCCACAACCATGCTGGCCGGCCTACTTAATTAACC
ACTAGTTCTGGATCCTTAAAACTCGAGGCCTATAACGCGTATAGCTAGCTTTGCGATCGCAAAGGCGCGC
CAGCTTATCGATAATCAACCTCTGGATTACAAAATTTGTGAAAGATTGACTGGTATTCTTAACTATGTTG
CTCCTTTTACGCTATGTGGATACGCTGCTTTAATGCCTTTGTATCATGCTATTGCTTCCCGTATGGCTTT
CATTTTCTCCTCCTTGTATAAATCCTGGTTGCTGTCTCTTTATGAGGAGTTGTGGCCCGTTGTCAGGCAA
CGTGGCGTGGTGTGCACTGTGTTTGCTGACGCAACCCCCACTGGTTGGGGCATTGCCACCACCTGTCAGC
TCCTTTCCGGGACTTTCGCTTTCCCCCTCCCTATTGCCACGGCGGAACTCATCGCCGCCTGCCTTGCCCG
CTGCTGGACAGGGGCTCGGCTGTTGGGCACTGACAATTCCGTGGTGTTGTCGGGGAAATCATCGTCCTTT
CCTTGGCTGCTCGCCTATGTTGCCACCTGGATTCTGCGCGGGACGTCCTTCTGCTACGTCCCTTCGGCCC
TCAATCCAGCGGACCTTCCTTCCCGCGGCCTGCTGCCGGCTCTGCGGCCTCTTCCGCGTCTTCGCCTTCG
CCCTCAGACGAGTCGGATCTCCCTTTGGGCCGCCTCCCCGCATCGATACCGAGCGCTGGAGAGATCTTAA
GATACATTGATGAGTTTGGACAAACCACAACTAGAATGCAGTGAAAAAAATGCTTTATTTGTGAAATTTG
TGATGCTATTGCTTTATTTGTAACCATTATAAGCTGCAATAAACAAGTTCTGATTTTGTAGTTAACACGT
GCGACCGAGCGGCCGCAGGAACCCCTAGTGATGGAGTTGGCCACTCCCTCTCTGCGCGCTCGCTCGCTCA
CTGAGGCCGGGCGACCAAAGGTCGCCCGACGCCCGGGCTTTGCCCGGGCGGCCTCAGTGAGCGAGCGAGC
GCGCAGCTGCCTGCAGGGGCGCCTGATGCGGTATTTTCTCCTTACGCATCTGTGCGGTATTTCACACCGC
ATATGGTGCACTCTCAGTACAATCTGCTCTGATGCCGCATAGTTAAGCCAGCCCCGACACCCGCCAACAC
CCGCTGACGCGCCCTGACGGGCTTGTCTGCTCCCGGCATCCGCTTACAGACAAGCTGTGACCGTCTCCGG
GAGCTGCATGTGTCAGAGGTTTTCACCGTCATCACCGAAACGCGCGAGACGAAAGGGCCTCGTGATACGC
CTATTTTTATAGGTTAATGTCATGATAATAATGGTTTCTTAGACGTCAGGTGGCACTTTTCGGGGAAATG
TGCGCGGAACCCCTATTTGTTTATTTTTCTAAATACATTCAAATATGTATCCGCTCATGAGACAATAACC
CTGATAAATGCTTCAATAATATTGAAAAAGGAAGAGTATGAGTATTCAACATTTCCGTGTCGCCCTTATT
CCCTTTTTTGCGGCATTTTGCCTTCCTGTTTTTGCTCACCCAGAAACGCTGGTGAAAGTAAAAGATGCTG
AAGATCAGTTGGGTGCACGAGTGGGTTACATCGAACTGGATCTCAACAGCGGTAAGATCCTTGAGAGTTT
TCGCCCCGAAGAACGTTTTCCAATGATGAGCACTTTTAAAGTTCTGCTATGTGGCGCGGTATTATCCCGT
ATTGACGCCGGGCAAGAGCAACTCGGTCGCCGCATACACTATTCTCAGAATGACTTGGTTGAGTACTCAC
CAGTCACAGAAAAGCATCTTACGGATGGCATGACAGTAAGAGAATTATGCAGTGCTGCCATAACCATGAG
TGATAACACTGCGGCCAACTTACTTCTGACAACGATCGGAGGACCGAAGGAGCTAACCGCTTTTTTGCAC
AACATGGGGGATCATGTAACTCGCCTTGATCGTTGGGAACCGGAGCTGAATGAAGCCATACCAAACGACG
AGCGTGACACCACGATGCCTGTAGCAATGGCAACAACGTTGCGCAAACTATTAACTGGCGAACTACTTAC
TCTAGCTTCCCGGCAACAATTAATAGACTGGATGGAGGCGGATAAAGTTGCAGGACCACTTCTGCGCTCG
GCCCTTCCGGCTGGCTGGTTTATTGCTGATAAATCTGGAGCCGGTGAGCGTGGGTCTCGCGGTATCATTG
CAGCACTGGGGCCAGATGGTAAGCCCTCCCGTATCGTAGTTATCTACACGACGGGGAGTCAGGCAACTAT
GGATGAACGAAATAGACAGATCGCTGAGATAGGTGCCTCACTGATTAAGCATTGGTAACTGTCAGACCAA
GTTTACTCATATATACTTTAGATTGATTTAAAACTTCATTTTTAATTTAAAAGGATCTAGGTGAAGATCC
TTTTTGATAATCTCATGACCAAAATCCCTTAACGTGAGTTTTCGTTCCACTGAGCGTCAGACCCCGTAGA
AAAGATCAAAGGATCTTC
Features (pLannotate 1.2.2; 19 found; start..end, strand, type, name):
      1..589     +  rep_origin     ori: high-copy-number ColE1/pMB1/pBR322/pUC origin of replication
    772..864     +  CDS            lacI (fragment): lac repressor; lacI; The lac repressor binds to the lac operator to inhibit transcription in E. coli. This inhibition can be relieved by adding lactose or isopropyl-β-D-thiogalactopyranoside (IPTG).
    877..898     +  protein_bind   CAP binding site: CAP binding activates transcription in the presence of cAMP. E. coli catabolite activator protein
    913..943     +  promoter       lac promoter: promoter for the E. coli lac operon
    951..967     +  protein_bind   lac operator: The lac repressor binds to the lac operator to inhibit transcription in E. coli. This inhibition can be relieved by adding lactose or isopropyl-β-D-thiogalactopyranoside (IPTG). lac repressor encoded by lacI
   1016..1156    -  repeat_region  AAV2 ITR: inverted terminal repeat of adeno-associated virus serotype 2 inverted
   1171..1213    +  misc_RNA       gRNA scaffold (fragment): guide RNA scaffold for the Streptococcus pyogenes CRISPR/Cas9 system
   1254..1557    +  enhancer       CMV enhancer: human cytomegalovirus immediate early enhancer
   1559..1837    +  promoter       chicken β-actin promoter: No description available
   1838..2066    +  intron         hybrid intron: hybrid between chicken β-actin (CBA) and minute virus of mice (MMV) introns (Gray et al., 2011)
   2114..2809    +  CDS            mKate2: mKate2 is a basic (constitutively fluorescent) red fluorescent protein published in 2009, derived from Entacmaea quadricolor. It is reported to be a rapidly-maturing monomer with moderate acid sensitivity.
   2929..3391    +  misc_feature   IRES: internal ribosome entry site (IRES) of the encephalomyocarditis virus (EMCV)
   3513..4101    +  misc_feature   WPRE: woodchuck hepatitis virus posttranscriptional regulatory element
   4128..4249    -  polyA_signal   SV40 poly(A) signal: SV40 polyadenylation signal
   4287..4427    +  repeat_region  AAV2 ITR: inverted terminal repeat of adeno-associated virus serotype 2 inverted
   4432..4531    -  misc_feature   bom (fragment): basis of mobility region from pBR322
   4633..4668    -  CDS            rop (fragment): Rop protein, which maintains plasmids at low copy number; rop
   4763..4867    +  promoter       AmpR promoter: bla
   4868..5728    +  CDS            AmpR: β-lactamase; bla; confers resistance to ampicillin, carbenicillin, and related antibiotics
