[The description below was written by a language model from this plasmid's Addgene catalogue record and pLannotate feature annotations shown in this document.]
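Description:
pAAV-CBh-mKate2-IRES-MCS (WT-WT) is an adeno-associated virus transfer plasmid of about 5.9 kb, built on a pAAV backbone and designed for packaging a CBh-driven bicistronic expression cassette into recombinant AAV. It is maintained in E. coli through a high-copy ColE1/pUC-type origin and selected with ampicillin via the β-lactamase gene. The record specifies a recombination-deficient host strain, consistent with the need to keep the repeat-rich ITRs intact. The "WT-WT" designation refers to the two flanking AAV2 inverted terminal repeats, both of which are the canonical form. These ITRs are the only cis elements needed for replication and encapsidation of the intervening DNA. Small remnants of lacI, the lac promoter/operator, bom and rop lie outside the ITRs, and a short gRNA scaffold fragment sits just inside the left ITR. All appear to be leftovers without a stated function.

Between the ITRs, the CBh promoter (CMV enhancer, chicken β-actin promoter and a hybrid CBA/MVM intron) drives a codon-optimized mKate2, a monomeric red fluorescent protein. This is followed by an EMCV IRES and a multiple cloning site with eleven unique restriction sites. A gene of interest cloned into this site is translated from the same transcript as mKate2, so red fluorescence marks transduced cells that also express the inserted gene. A WPRE downstream enhances transcript stability and expression. An SV40 poly(A) signal follows and is annotated on the reverse strand. The cassette is modular: depositor notes indicate that the whole transgene unit, the promoter, mKate2 or the IRES can each be excised with defined enzyme pairs. The two sequence records, differing by one nucleotide and in start position, show the same feature arrangement.
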