Addgene plasmid #105921: pAAV-CBh-mKate2-IRES-MCS (WT-WT)
Purpose: AAV-mediated gene expression from CBh promoter. Contains canonical left and right AAV2 ITRs
Depositing lab: Marcella Patrick. Depositing organization: Addgene.
Backbone
  Vector backbone: pAAV
  Vector type: AAV
Growth in bacteria
  Bacterial resistance: Ampicillin, 100 μg/mL
  Growth temperature: 30°C
  Growth strain: NEB Stable
  Copy number: Unknown
Gene/Insert 1
  Gene/Insert name: mKate2
  Mutation: codon optimized
  Promoter: CBh
  Cloning method: Restriction Enzyme; 5′ cloning site SalI (not destroyed); 3′ cloning site EcoRI (not destroyed)
  Sequencing primers: 5′ pCBhProF2 (5-agggtttaagggatggttgg); 3′ pCDH-rev (5-GCATTCCTTTGGCGAGAG)
Gene/Insert 2
  Gene/Insert name: IRES-Multiple cloning site (alt name: MCS is FseI-PacI-SpeI-BamHI-XhoI-StuI-MluI-NheI-BmtI-AsiSI-AscI)
  Promoter: same CBh promoter as mKate2
  Cloning method: Restriction Enzyme; 5′ cloning site N/A (unknown if destroyed); 3′ cloning site N/A (unknown if destroyed)
  Sequencing primers: 5′ IRES-F (5-TGGCTCTCCTCAAGCGTATT); 3′ WPRE-R (5-CATAGCGTAAAAGGAGCAACA)
Terms and licenses: Academic/Nonprofit Terms; Industry Terms
Depositor comments: Entire transgene cassette can be removed with NotI digest; CBh promoter can be removed by XbaI/AgeI digest; mKate2 can be removed with SaI/EcoRI digest; IRES can be removed by EcoRI/FseI digest
How to cite: pAAV-CBh-mKate2-IRES-MCS (WT-WT) was a gift from Marcella Patrick (Addgene plasmid # 105921 ; http://n2t.net/addgene:105921 ; RRID:Addgene_105921) For viral preps, please replace (Addgene plasmid # 105921) in the above sentence with: (Addgene viral prep # 105921-AAV2)
