>Addgene plasmid #105921 | pAAV-CBh-mKate2-IRES-MCS (WT-WT) | addgene partial sequence | sequence record 203639 | Addgene Partial NGS Result
GGGCGGGGCGGGGCGAGGCGGAGAGGTGCGGCGGCAGCCAATCAGAGCGGCGCGCTCCGAAAGTTTCCTT
TTATGGCGAGGCGGCGGCGGCGGCGGCCCTATAAAAAGCGAAGCGCGCGGCGGGCGGGAGTCGCTGCGAC
GCTGCCTTCGCCCCGTGCCCCGCTCCGCCGCCGCCTCGCGCCGCCCGCCCCGGCTCTGACTGACCGCGTT
ACTCCCACAGGTGAGCGGGCGGGACGGCCCTTCTCCTCCGGGCTGTAATTAGCTGAGCAAGAGGTAAGGG
TTTAAGGGATGGTTGGTTGGTGGGGTATTAATGTTTAATTACCTGGAGCACCTGCCTGAAATCACTTTTT
TTCAGGTTGGACCGGTGCCGTTTAAACAACAATTGGAAGAGCTCGTCGACCCATGGTGTCCGAGCTGATC
AAGGAGAACATGCACATGAAGCTGTACATGGAGGGCACCGTGAACAATCACCACTTCAAGTGCACATCTG
AGGGCGAGGGCAAGCCCTATGAGGGCACCCAGACAATGAGGATCAAGGCAGTGGAGGGAGGACCACTGCC
TTTCGCCTTTGACATCCTGGCCACCAGCTTCATGTACGGCTCCAAGACCTTTATCAACCACACACAGGGC
ATCCCCGACTTCTTTAAGCAGAGCTTCCCTGAGGGCTTTACCTGGGAGCGCGTGACCACATACGAGGATG
GCGGCGTGCTGACCGCCACACAGGACACATCCCTGCAGGATGGCTGTCTGATCTATAATGTGAAGATCAG
GGGCGTGAACTTTCCATCTAATGGCCCCGTGATGCAGAAGAAGACCCTGGGATGGGAGGCAAGCACCGAG
ACACTGTACCCAGCAGACGGAGGCCTGGAGGGAAGGGCCGATATGGCCCTGAAGCTGGTGGGAGGAGGAC
ACCTGATCTGCAACCTGAAGACCACATATAGATCTAAGAAGCCTGCCAAGAATCTGAAGATGCCAGGCGT
GTACTATGTGGACAGGAGACTGGAGCGGATCAAGGAGGCCGATAAGGAGACATACGTGGAGCAGCACGAG
GTGGCAGTGGCACGGTATTGTGATCTGCCCTCCAAGCTGGGCCACCGCTGAGAATTCGATTACGGCGGCC
CCCCCCCTAACGTTACTGGCCGAAGCCGCTTGGAATAAGGCCGGTGTGCGTTTGTCTATATGTTATTTTC
CACCATATTGCCGTCTTTTGGCAATGTGAGGGCCCGGAAACCTGGCCCTGTCTTCTTGACGAGCATTCCT
AGGGGTCTTTCCCCTCTCGCCAAAGGAATGCAAGGTCTGTTGAATGTCGTGAAGGAAGCAGTTCCTCTGG
AAGCTTCTTGAAGACAAACAACGTCTGTAGCGACCCTTTGCAGGCAGCGGAACCCCCCACCTGGCGACAG
GTGCCTCTGCGGCCAAAAGCCACGTGTATAAGATACACCTGCAAAGGCGGCACAACCCCAGTGCCACGTT
GTGAGTTGGATAGTTGTGGAAAGAGTCAAATGGCTCTCCTCAAGCGTATTCAACAAGGGGCTGAAGGATG
CCCAGAAGGTACCCCATTGTATGGGATCTGATCTGGGGCCTCGGTGCACATGCTTTACATGTGTTTAGTC
GAGGTTAAAAAAACGTCTAGGCCCCCCGAACCACGGGGACGTGGTTTTCCTTTGAAAAACACGATGATAA
TATGGCCACAACCATGCTGGCCGGCCTACTTAATTAACCACTAGTTCTGGATCCTTAAAACTCGAGGCCT
ATAACGCGTATAGCTAGCTTTGCGATCGCAAAGGCGCGCCAGCTTATCGATAATCAACCTCTGGATTACA
AAATTTGTGAAAGATTGACTGGTATTCTTAACTATGTTGCTCCTTTTACGCTATGTGGATACGCTGCTTT
AATGCCTTTGTATCATGCTATTGCTTCCCGTATGGCTTTCATTTTCTCCTCCTTGTATAAATCCTGGTTG
CTGTCTCTTTATGAGGAGTTGTGGCCCGTTGTCAGGCAACGTGGCGTGGTGTGCACTGTGTTTGCTGACG
CAACCCCCACTGGTTGGGGCATTGCCACCACCTGTCAGCTCCTTTCCGGGACTTTCGCTTTCCCCCTCCC
TATTGCCACGGCGGAACTCATCGCCGCCTGCCTTGCCCGCTGCTGGACAGGGGCTCGGCTGTTGGGCACT
GACAATTCCGTGGTGTTGTCGGGGAAATCATCGTCCTTTCCTTGGCTGCTCGCCTATGTTGCCACCTGGA
TTCTGCGCGGGACGTCCTTCTGCTACGTCCCTTCGGCCCTCAATCCAGCGGACCTTCCTTCCCGCGGCCT
GCTGCCGGCTCTGCGGCCTCTTCCGCGTCTTCGCCTTCGCCCTCAGACGAGTCGGATCTCCCTTTGGGCC
GCCTCCCCGCATCGATACCGAGCGCTGGAGAGATCTTAAGATACATTGATGAGTTTGGACAAACCACAAC
TAGAATGCAGTGAAAAAAATGCTTTATTTGTGAAATTTGTGATGCTATTGCTTTATTTGTAACCATTATA
AGCTGCAATAAACAAGTTCTGATTTTGTAGTTAACACGTGCGACCGAGCGGCCGCAGGAACCCCTAGTGA
TGGAGTTGGCCACTCCCTCTCTGCGCGCTCGCTCGCTCACTGAGGCCGGGCGACCAAAGGTCGCCCGACG
CCCGGGCTTTGCCCGGGCGGCCTCAGTGAGCGAGCGAGCGCGCAGCTGCCTGCAGGGGCGCCTGATGCGG
TATTTTCTCCTTACGCATCTGTGCGGTATTTCACACCGCATATGGTGCACTCTCAGTACAATCTGCTCTG
ATGCCGCATAGTTAAGCCAGCCCCGACACCCGCCAACACCCGCTGACGCGCCCTGACGGGCTTGTCTGCT
CCCGGCATCCGCTTACAGACAAGCTGTGACCGTCTCCGGGAGCTGCATGTGTCAGAGGTTTTCACCGTCA
TCACCGAAACGCGCGAGACGAAAGGGCCTCGTGATACGCCTATTTTTATAGGTTAATGTCATGATAATAA
TGGTTTCTTAGACGTCAGGTGGCACTTTTCGGGGAAATGTGCGCGGAACCCCTATTTGTTTATTTTTCTA
AATACATTCAAATATGTATCCGCTCATGAGACAATAACCCTGATAAATGCTTCAATAATATTGAAAAAGG
AAGAGTATGAGTATTCAACATTTCCGTGTCGCCCTTATTCCCTTTTTTGCGGCATTTTGCCTTCCTGTTT
TTGCTCACCCAGAAACGCTGGTGAAAGTAAAAGATGCTGAAGATCAGTTGGGTGCACGAGTGGGTTACAT
CGAACTGGATCTCAACAGCGGTAAGATCCTTGAGAGTTTTCGCCCCGAAGAACGTTTTCCAATGATGAGC
ACTTTTAAAGTTCTGCTATGTGGCGCGGTATTATCCCGTATTGACGCCGGGCAAGAGCAACTCGGTCGCC
GCATACACTATTCTCAGAATGACTTGGTTGAGTACTCACCAGTCACAGAAAAGCATCTTACGGATGGCAT
GACAGTAAGAGAATTATGCAGTGCTGCCATAACCATGAGTGATAACACTGCGGCCAACTTACTTCTGACA
ACGATCGGAGGACCGAAGGAGCTAACCGCTTTTTTGCACAACATGGGGGATCATGTAACTCGCCTTGATC
GTTGGGAACCGGAGCTGAATGAAGCCATACCAAACGACGAGCGTGACACCACGATGCCTGTAGCAATGGC
AACAACGTTGCGCAAACTATTAACTGGCGAACTACTTACTCTAGCTTCCCGGCAACAATTAATAGACTGG
ATGGAGGCGGATAAAGTTGCAGGACCACTTCTGCGCTCGGCCCTTCCGGCTGGCTGGTTTATTGCTGATA
AATCTGGAGCCGGTGAGCGTGGGTCTCGCGGTATCATTGCAGCACTGGGGCCAGATGGTAAGCCCTCCCG
TATCGTAGTTATCTACACGACGGGGAGTCAGGCAACTATGGATGAACGAAATAGACAGATCGCTGAGATA
GGTGCCTCACTGATTAAGCATTGGTAACTGTCAGACCAAGTTTACTCATATATACTTTAGATTGATTTAA
AACTTCATTTTTAATTTAAAAGGATCTAGGTGAAGATCCTTTTTGATAATCTCATGACCAAAATCCCTTA
ACGTGAGTTTTCGTTCCACTGAGCGTCAGACCCCGTAGAAAAGATCAAAGGATCTTCTTGAGATCCTTTT
TTTCTGCGCGTAATCTGCTGCTTGCAAACAAAAAAACCACCGCTACCAGCGGTGGTTTGTTTGCCGGATC
AAGAGCTACCAACTCTTTTTCCGAAGGTAACTGGCTTCAGCAGAGCGCAGATACCAAATACTGTTCTTCT
AGTGTAGCCGTAGTTAGGCCACCACTTCAAGAACTCTGTAGCACCGCCTACATACCTCGCTCTGCTAATC
CTGTTACCAGTGGCTGCTGCCAGTGGCGATAAGTCGTGTCTTACCGGGTTGGACTCAAGACGATAGTTAC
CGGATAAGGCGCAGCGGTCGGGCTGAACGGGGGGTTCGTGCACACAGCCCAGCTTGGAGCGAACGACCTA
CACCGAACTGAGATACCTACAGCGTGAGCTATGAGAAAGCGCCACGCTTCCCGAAGGGAGAAAGGCGGAC
AGGTATCCGGTAAGCGGCAGGGTCGGAACAGGAGAGCGCACGAGGGAGCTTCCAGGGGGAAACGCCTGGT
ATCTTTATAGTCCTGTCGGGTTTCGCCACCTCTGACTTGAGCGTCGATTTTTGTGATGCTCGTCAGGGGG
GCGGAGCCTATGGAAAAACGCCAGCAACGCGGCCTTTTTACGGTTCCTGGCCTTTTGCTGGCCTTTTGCT
CACATGTTCTTTCCTGCGTTATCCCCTGATTCTGTGGATAACCGTATTACCGCCTTTGAGTGAGCTGATA
CCGCTCGCCGCAGCCGAACGACCGAGCGCAGCGAGTCAGTGAGCGAGGAAGCGGAAGAGCGCCCAATACG
CAAACCGCCTCTCCCCGCGCGTTGGCCGATTCATTAATGCAGCTGGCACGACAGGTTTCCCGACTGGAAA
GCGGGCAGTGAGCGCAACGCAATTAATGTGAGTTAGCTCACTCATTAGGCACCCCAGGCTTTACACTTTA
TGCTTCCGGCTCGTATGTTGTGTGGAATTGTGAGCGGATAACAATTTCACACAGGAAACAGCTATGACCA
TGATTACGCCAAGCTTGCATGCCCTGCAGGCAGCTGCGCGCTCGCTCGCTCACTGAGGCCGCCCGGGCAA
AGCCCGGGCGTCGGGCGACCTTTGGTCGCCCGGCCTCAGTGAGCGAGCGAGCGCGCAGAGAGGGAGTGGC
CAACTCCATCACTAGGGGTTCCTGCGGCCGCAGCCGTGTTTTAGAGCTAGAAATAGCAAGTTAAAATAAG
GCTAGTCCGTAGCGCGTGCGCCAATTCTGCAGACAAATTCTAGAGGTACCCGTTACATAACTTACGGTAA
ATGGCCCGCCTGGCTGACCGCCCAACGACCCCCGCCCATTGACGTCAATAATGACGTATGTTCCCATAGT
AACGCCAATAGGGACTTTCCATTGACGTCAATGGGTGGAGTATTTACGGTAAACTGCCCACTTGGCAGTA
CATCAAGTGTATCATATGCCAAGTACGCCCCCTATTGACGTCAATGACGGTAAATGGCCCGCCTGGCATT
ATGCCCAGTACATGACCTTATGGGACTTTCCTACTTGGCAGTACATCTACGTATTAGTCATCGCTATTAC
CATGGTCGAGGTGAGCCCCACGTTCTGCTTCACTCTCCCCATCTCCCCCCCCTCCCCACCCCCAATTTTG
TATTTATTTATTTTTTAATTATTTTGTGCAGCGATGGGGGCGGGGGGGGGGGG
